>Addgene plasmid #52220 | pMSCV-p18Ink4c-IRES-GFP | addgene partial sequence | sequence record 82179 | pLXSN5 5'-CCCTTGAACCTCCTCGTTCGACC-3'
CTTCTCTAGGCGCCGGAATTCGCCACCATGGCCGAGCCTTGGGGGAACGAGTTGGCGTCCGCAGCTGCCA
GGGGGGACCTAGAGCAACTTACTAGTTTGTTGCAAAATAATGTAAACGTCAACGCTCAAAATGGATTTGG
GAGAACTGCGCTGCAGGTTATGAAACTTGGAAATCCGGAGATTGCCAGGAGGCTTCTCCTCAGAGGTGCT
AATCCCAATTTGAAAGATGGAACTGGTTTTGCTGTCATTCATGATGCTGCCAGAGCAGGTTTCCTGGACA
CTGTACAGGCTTTGCTGGAGTTCCAGGCTGATGTTAACATTGAAGATAATGAAGGGAACCTGCCCTTGCA
CTTGGCTGCCAAGGAAGGCCACCTCCCTGTGGTGGAGTTCCTTATGAAGCACACAGCCTGCAATGTGGGG
CATCGGAACCATAAGGGGGACACCGCCTTCGACTTGGCCAGGTTCTATGGAAGAAATGAGGTCATTAGCC
TGATGGAGGCAAATGGGGTTGGGGGAGCCACAAGCCTGCAGTGACTCGAGCGGGATCAATTCCGCCCCCC
CCCTAACGTTACTGGCCGAAGCCGCTTGGAATAAGGCCGGTGTGCGTTTGTCTATATGTTATTTTCCACC
ATATTGCCGTCTTTTGGCAATGTGAGGGCCCGGAAACCTGGCCCTGTCTTCTTGACGAGCATTCCTAGGG
GTCTTTCCCCTCTCGCCAAAGGAATGCAAG
