>Addgene plasmid #52220 | pMSCV-p18Ink4c-IRES-GFP | addgene partial sequence | sequence record 82183 | IRES-F 5'-TGGCTCTCCTCAAGCGTATT-3'
ATTGTATGGGATCTGATCTGGGGCCTCGGTGCACATGCTTTACATGCTGTTTAGTCGAGGTTAAAAAAAC
GTCTAGGCCCCCCGAACCACGGGGACGTGGTTTTCCTTTGAAAAACACGATAATACCATGGTGAGCAAGG
GCGAGGAGCTGTTCACCGGGGTGGTGCCCATCCTGGTCGAGCTGGACGGCGACGTAAACGGCCACAAGTT
CAGCGTGTCCGGCGAGGGCGAGGGCGATGCCACCTACGGCAAGCTGACCCTGAAGTTCATCTGCACCACC
GGCAAGCTGCCCGTGCCCTGGCCCACCCTCGTGACCACCCTGACCTACGGCGTGCAGTGCTTCAGCCGCT
ACCCCGACCACATGAAGCAGCACGACTTCTTCAAGTCCGCCATGCCCGAAGGCTACGTCCAGGAGCGCAC
CATCTTCTTCAAGGACGACGGCAACTACAAGACCCGCGCCGAGGTGAAGTTCGAGGGCGACACCCTGGTG
AACCGCATCGAGCTGAAGGGCATCGACTTCAAGGAGGACGGCAACATCCTGGGGCACAAGCTGGAGTACA
ACTACAACAGCCACAACGTCTATATCATGGCCGACAAGCAGAAGAACGGCATCAAGGTGAACTTCAAGAT
CCGCCACAACATCGAGGACGGCAGCGTGCAGCTCGCCGACCACTACCAGCAGAACACCCCCATCGGCGAC
GGCCCCGTGCTGCTGCCCGACAACCACTACCTGAGCACCCAGTCCGCCCTGAGCAAAGACCCCAACGAGA
AGCGCGATCACATGGTCCTGCTGGAGTTC
