[The description below was written by a language model from this plasmid's Addgene catalogue record.]
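Description:
pMSCV-p18Ink4c-IRES-GFP is a retroviral mammalian expression plasmid built on the MSCV-IRES-GFP backbone, a murine stem cell virus-derived vector. The total construct is about 7.2 kb. It is maintained in bacteria as a high-copy plasmid under ampicillin selection. The record gives no feature table, so the origin of replication and the exact layout of viral elements are not itemised. In MSCV-type vectors generally, the expression cassette sits between long terminal repeats, with a packaging signal that allows the transcript to be encapsidated when the plasmid is introduced into a retroviral packaging cell line, and the 5′ LTR normally serves as the promoter. The record itself does not name a promoter.

The insert is the mouse Cdkn2c coding sequence, roughly 500 bp, encoding p18Ink4c, a member of the Ink4 family of cyclin-dependent kinase inhibitors that acts on CDK4. It was cloned between EcoRI and XhoI sites, both of which remain intact, placing it upstream of the backbone's IRES-GFP unit. Although the catalogue lists IRES-GFP in the tag field, this is not a fusion. The internal ribosome entry site allows GFP to be translated separately from the same bicistronic transcript, so p18Ink4c is produced untagged and GFP fluorescence marks the cells that carry and express the provirus.

The stated purpose is retroviral bicistronic expression of p18Ink4c and GFP, an arrangement suited to stable transduction of dividing mammalian cells and to identifying or sorting transduced cells by fluorescence. The associated publication concerns differential post-transcriptional regulation of the Ink4 proteins p18Ink4c and p19Ink4d.
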