Addgene plasmid #52220: pMSCV-p18Ink4c-IRES-GFP
Purpose: retroviral bicistronic expression of p18Ink4c and GFP
Depositing lab: Martine Roussel. Depositing organization: St. Jude Children's Research Hospital. Publication: Differential post-transcriptional regulation of two Ink4 proteins, p18 Ink4c and p19 Ink4d. Forget A, Ayrault O, den Besten W, Kuo ML, Sherr CJ, Roussel MF. Cell Cycle. 2008 Dec;7(23):3737-46. Epub 2008 Dec 13. 10.4161/cc.7.23.7187 PubMed 19029828.
Backbone
  Vector backbone: MSCV-IRES-GFP
  Backbone manufacturer: Reya lab, Addgene Plasmid 20672
  Backbone size w/o insert (bp): 6573
  Total vector size (bp): 7200
  Vector type: Mammalian Expression, Retroviral
Growth in bacteria
  Bacterial resistance: Ampicillin, 100 μg/mL
  Growth temperature: 37°C
  Growth strain: Stbl3
  Copy number: High Copy
Gene/Insert
  Gene/Insert name: Ink4c (alt names: cyclin-dependent kinase inhibitor 2C (p18, inhibits CDK4); p18)
  Species: M. musculus (mouse)
  Insert size (bp): 500
  Entrez Gene: Cdkn2c (a.k.a. C77269, INK4c, p18, p18-INK4c, p18-INK6, p18INK4c)
  Tag / fusion protein: IRES-GFP (C terminal on backbone)
  Cloning method: Restriction Enzyme; 5′ cloning site EcoRI (not destroyed); 3′ cloning site XhoI (not destroyed)
  Sequencing primers: 5′ pLXSN5; 3′ pCDH-rev (GCATTCCTTTGGCGAGAG)
Terms and licenses: Academic/Nonprofit Terms; Industry Terms: Not Available to Industry
How to cite: pMSCV-p18Ink4c-IRES-GFP was a gift from Martine Roussel (Addgene plasmid # 52220 ; http://n2t.net/addgene:52220 ; RRID:Addgene_52220)
